>Addgene plasmid #111674 | MAC_C_PTH2 | addgene full sequence | sequence record 212412 | Addgene NGS Result
CGGGCCAGATATACGCGTTGACATTGATTATTGACTAGTTATTAATAGTAATCAATTACGGGGTCATTAG
TTCATAGCCCATATATGGAGTTCCGCGTTACATAACTTACGGTAAATGGCCCGCCTGGCTGACCGCCCAA
CGACCCCCGCCCATTGACGTCAATAATGACGTATGTTCCCATAGTAACGCCAATAGGGACTTTCCATTGA
CGTCAATGGGTGGAGTATTTACGGTAAACTGCCCACTTGGCAGTACATCAAGTGTATCATATGCCAAGTA
CGCCCCCTATTGACGTCAATGACGGTAAATGGCCCGCCTGGCATTATGCCCAGTACATGACCTTATGGGA
CTTTCCTACTTGGCAGTACATCTACGTATTAGTCATCGCTATTACCATGGTGATGCGGTTTTGGCAGTAC
ATCAATGGGCGTGGATAGCGGTTTGACTCACGGGGATTTCCAAGTCTCCACCCCATTGACGTCAATGGGA
GTTTGTTTTGGCACCAAAATCAACGGGACTTTCCAAAATGTCGTAACAACTCCGCCCCATTGACGCAAAT
GGGCGGTAGGCGTGTACGGTGGGAGGTCTATATAAGCAGAGCTCTCCCTATCAGTGATAGAGATCTCCCT
ATCAGTGATAGAGATCGTCGACGAGCTCGTTTAGTGAACCGTCAGATCGCCTGGAGACGCCATCCACGCT
GTTTTGACCTCCATAGAAGACACCGGGACCGATCCAGCCTCCGGACTCTAGCGTTTAAACTTAAGCTTGG
TACCGAGCTCGGATCCACTAGTCCAGTGTGGTGGAATTCTGCAGATATCAACAAGTTTGTACAAAAAAGC
AGGCTCCACCATGCCCTCCAAATCCTTGGTTATGGAATATTTGGCTCATCCCAGTACACTCGGCTTGGCT
GTTGGAGTTGCTTGTGGCATGTGCCTGGGCTGGAGCCTTCGAGTATGCTTTGGGATGCTCCCCAAAAGCA
AGACGAGCAAGACACACACAGATACTGAAAGTGAAGCAAGCATCTTGGGAGACAGCGGGGAGTACAAGAT
GATTCTTGTGGTTCGAAATGACTTAAAGATGGGAAAAGGGAAAGTGGCTGCCCAGTGCTCTCATGCTGCT
GTTTCAGCCTACAAGCAGATTCAAAGAAGAAATCCTGAAATGCTCAAACAATGGGAATACTGTGGCCAGC
CCAAGGTGGTGGTCAAAGCTCCTGATGAAGAAACCCTGATTGCATTATTGGCCCATGCAAAAATGCTGGG
ACTGACTGTAAGTTTAATTCAAGATGCTGGACGTACTCAGATTGCACCAGGCTCTCAAACTGTCCTAGGG
ATTGGGCCAGGACCAGCAGACCTAATTGACAAAGTCACTGGTCACCTAAAACTTTACTGGATCCACCCAG
CTTTCTTGTACAAAGTGGTTGATATCAAGGCCGCCGACATCACCAGCCTGTACAAGAAAGTGGGGTGGAG
CCATCCCCAGTTCGAGAAGGGCGGAGGATCTGGCGGCGGAAGCGGCGGAGGAAGCTGGTCCCACCCTCAG
TTTGAGAAAGGCACCGAGCTGGGCAGCACCATGGCCAGCTACCCCTACGACGTGCCCGACTACGCCAAGG
ACAACACCGTGCCCCTGAAGCTGATCGCCCTGCTGGCCAACGGCGAGTTCCACTCTGGCGAGCAGCTGGG
CGAGACACTGGGCATGAGCAGAGCCGCCATCAACAAGCACATCCAGACCCTGCGGGACTGGGGCGTGGAC
GTGTTCACAGTGCCCGGCAAGGGCTACAGCCTGCCCGAGCCCATCCAGCTGCTGAACGCCAAGCAGATCC
TGGGCCAGCTGGATGGCGGATCTGTGGCCGTGCTGCCCGTGATCGACAGCACCAACCAGTATCTGCTCGA
CCGGATCGGCGAGCTGAAGTCCGGCGACGCCTGTATCGCCGAGTACCAGCAGGCCGGCAGAGGCGGCAGG
GGCAGAAAGTGGTTCAGCCCCTTCGGCGCCAACCTGTACCTGAGCATGTTCTGGAGACTGGAACAGGGCC
CAGCCGCCGCTATTGGCCTGAGCCTGGTCATCGGCATCGTGATGGCCGAGGTGCTGCGGAAGCTGGGCGC
CGACAAAGTGCGCGTGAAGTGGCCCAACGACCTGTATCTGCAGGACCGGAAGCTGGCCGGCATCCTGGTG
GAACTGACCGGCAAAACAGGCGACGCCGCCCAGATCGTGATCGGCGCTGGCATCAACATGGCCATGCGGC
GGGTGGAAGAGAGCGTGGTCAACCAGGGCTGGATCACCCTGCAGGAAGCCGGCATCAACCTGGACCGGAA
CACCCTGGCCGCCATGCTGATCAGAGAGCTGAGAGCCGCCCTGGAACTGTTCGAGCAGGAAGGCCTGGCC
CCCTACCTGAGCAGATGGGAGAAGCTGGACAACTTCATCAACCGGCCCGTGAAACTGATCATCGGCGACA
AAGAGATCTTCGGCATCAGCCGGGGCATCGACAAGCAGGGGGCCCTGCTCCTGGAACAGGACGGCATCAT
CAAGCCCTGGATGGGCGGCGAGATCAGCCTGCGGAGCGCCGAGAAGTGATGACTCGAGTCTAGAGGGCCC
GTTTAAACCCGCTGATCAGCCTCGACTGTGCCTTCTAGTTGCCAGCCATCTGTTGTTTGCCCCTCCCCCG
TGCCTTCCTTGACCCTGGAAGGTGCCACTCCCACTGTCCTTTCCTAATAAAATGAGGAAATTGCATCGCA
TTGTCTGAGTAGGTGTCATTCTATTCTGGGGGGTGGGGTGGGGCAGGACAGCAAGGGGGAGGATTGGGAA
GACAATAGCAGGCATGCTGGGGATGCGGTGGGCTCTATGGCTTCTGAGGCGGAAAGAACCAGCTGGGGCT
CTAGGGGGTATCCCC
[124 nt withheld, positions 2886-3009]
C
[91 nt withheld, positions 3011-3101]
AGGGTGATGGTTCACGTACCTAGAAGTTCCTATTCCGAAGTTCCTATTCTCTAGAAAGTATAGGAACTTC
CTTGGCCAAAAAGCCTGAACTCACCGCGACGTCTGTCGAGAAGTTTCTGATCGAAAAGTTCGACAGCGTC
TCCGACCTGATGCAGCTCTCGGAGGGCGAAGAATCTCGTGCTTTCAGCTTCGATGTAGGAGGGCGTGGAT
ATGTCCTGCGGGTAAATAGCTGCGCCGATGGTTTCTACAAAGATCGTTATGTTTATCGGCACTTTGCATC
GGCCGCGCTCCCGATTCCGGAAGTGCTTGACATTGGGGAATTCAGCGAGAGCCTGACCTATTGCATCTCC
CGCCGTGCACAGGGTGTCACGTTGCAAGACCTGCCTGAAACCGAACTGCCCGCTGTTCTGCAGCCGGTCG
CGGAGGCCATGGATGCGATCGCTGCGGCCGATCTTAGCCAGACGAGCGGGTTCGGCCCATTCGGACCGCA
AGGAATCGGTCAATACACTACATGGCGTGATTTCATATGCGCGATTGCTGATCCCCATGTGTATCACTGG
CAAACTGTGATGGACGACACCGTCAGTGCGTCCGTCGCGCAGGCTCTCGATGAGCTGATGCTTTGGGCCG
AGGACTGCCCCGAAGTCCGGCACCTCGTGCACGCGGATTTCGGCTCCAACAATGTCCTGACGGACAATGG
CCGCATAACAGCGGTCATTGACTGGAGCGAGGCGATGTTCGGGGATTCCCAATACGAGGTCGCCAACATC
TTCTTCTGGAGGCCGTGGTTGGCTTGTATGGAGCAGCAGACGCGCTACTTCGAGCGGAGGCATCCGGAGC
TTGCAGGATCGCCGCGGCTCCGGGCGTATATGCTCCGCATTGGTCTTGACCAACTCTATCAGAGCTTGGT
TGACGGCAATTTCGATGATGCAGCTTGGGCGCAGGGTCGATGCGACGCAATCGTCCGATCCGGAGCCGGG
ACTGTCGGGCGTACACAAATCGCCCGCAGAAGCGCGGCCGTCTGGACCGATGGCTGTGTAGAAGTACTCG
CCGATAGTGGAAACCGACGCCCCAGCACTCGTCCGAGGGCAAAGGAATAGCACGTACTACGAGATTTCGA
TTCCACCGCCGCCTTCTATGAAAGGTTGGGCTTCGGAATCGTTTTCCGGGACGCCGGCTGGATGATCCTC
CAGCGCGGGGATCTCATGCTGGAGTTCTTCGCCCACCCCAACTTGTTTATTGCAGCTTATAATGGTTACA
AATAAAGCAATAGCATCACAAATTTCACAAATAAAGCATTTTTTTCACTGCATTCTAGTTGTGGTTTGTC
CAAACTCATCAATGTATCTTATCATGTCTGTATACCGTCGACCTCTAGCTAGAGCTTGGCGTAATCATGG
TCATAGCTGTTTCCTGTGTGAAATTGTTATCCGCTCACAATTCCACACAACATACGAGCCGGAAGCATAA
AGTGTAAAGCCTGGGGTGCCTAATGAGTGAGCTAACTCACATTAATTGCGTTGCGCTCACTGCCCGCTTT
CCAGTCGGGAAACCTGTCGTGCCAGCTGCATTAATGAATCGGCCAACGCGCGGGGAGAGGCGGTTTGCGT
ATTGGGCGCTCTTCCGCTTCCTCGCTCACTGACTCGCTGCGCTCGGTCGTTCGGCTGCGGCGAGCGGTAT
CAGCTCACTCAAAGGCGGTAATACGGTTATCCACAGAATCAGGGGATAACGCAGGAAAGAACATGTGAGC
AAAAGGCCAGCAAAAGGCCAGGAACCGTAAAAAGGCCGCGTTGCTGGCGTTTTTCCATAGGCTCCGCCCC
CCTGACGAGCATCACAAAAATCGACGCTCAAGTCAGAGGTGGCGAAACCCGACAGGACTATAAAGATACC
AGGCGTTTCCCCCTGGAAGCTCCCTCGTGCGCTCTCCTGTTCCGACCCTGCCGCTTACCGGATACCTGTC
CGCCTTTCTCCCTTCGGGAAGCGTGGCGCTTTCTCATAGCTCACGCTGTAGGTATCTCAGTTCGGTGTAG
GTCGTTCGCTCCAAGCTGGGCTGTGTGCACGAACCCCCCGTTCAGCCCGACCGCTGCGCCTTATCCGGTA
ACTATCGTCTTGAGTCCAACCCGGTAAGACACGACTTATCGCCACTGGCAGCAGCCACTGGTAACAGGAT
TAGCAGAGCGAGGTATGTAGGCGGTGCTACAGAGTTCTTGAAGTGGTGGCCTAACTACGGCTACACTAGA
AGAACAGTATTTGGTATCTGCGCTCTGCTGAAGCCAGTTACCTTCGGAAAAAGAGTTGGTAGCTCTTGAT
CCGGCAAACAAACCACCGCTGGTAGCGGTGGTTTTTTTGTTTGCAAGCAGCAGATTACGCGCAGAAAAAA
AGGATCTCAAGAAGATCCTTTGATCTTTTCTACGGGGTCTGACGCTCAGTGGAACGAAAACTCACGTTAA
GGGATTTTGGTCATGAGATTATCAAAAAGGATCTTCACCTAGATCCTTTTAAATTAAAAATGAAGTTTTA
AATCAATCTAAAGTATATATGAGTAAACTTGGTCTGACAGTTACCAATGCTTAATCAGTGAGGCACCTAT
CTCAGCGATCTGTCTATTTCGTTCATCCATAGTTGCCTGACTCCCCGTCGTGTAGATAACTACGATACGG
GAGGGCTTACCATCTGGCCCCAGTGCTGCAATGATACCGCGAGACCCACGCTCACCGGCTCCAGATTTAT
CAGCAATAAACCAGCCAGCCGGAAGGGCCGAGCGCAGAAGTGGTCCTGCAACTTTATCCGCCTCCATCCA
GTCTATTAATTGTTGCCGGGAAGCTAGAGTAAGTAGTTCGCCAGTTAATAGTTTGCGCAACGTTGTTGCC
ATTGCTACAGGCATCGTGGTGTCACGCTCGTCGTTTGGTATGGCTTCATTCAGCTCCGGTTCCCAACGAT
CAAGGCGAGTTACATGATCCCCCATGTTGTGCAAAAAAGCGGTTAGCTCCTTCGGTCCTCCGATCGTTGT
CAGAAGTAAGTTGGCCGCAGTGTTATCACTCATGGTTATGGCAGCACTGCATAATTCTCTTACTGTCATG
CCATCCGTAAGATGCTTTTCTGTGACTGGTGAGTACTCAACCAAGTCATTCTGAGAATAGTGTATGCGGC
GACCGAGTTGCTCTTGCCCGGCGTCAATACGGGATAATACCGCGCCACATAGCAGAACTTTAAAAGTGCT
CATCATTGGAAAACGTTCTTCGGGGCGAAAACTCTCAAGGATCTTACCGCTGTTGAGATCCAGTTCGATG
TAACCCACTCGTGCACCCAACTGATCTTCAGCATCTTTTACTTTCACCAGCGTTTCTGGGTGAGCAAAAA
CAGGAAGGCAAAATGCCGCAAAAAAGGGAATAAGGGCGACACGGAAATGTTGAATACTCATACTCTTCCT
TTTTCAATATTATTGAAGCATTTATCAGGGTTATTGTCTCATGAGCGGATACATATTTGAATGTATTTAG
AAAAATAAACAAATAGGGGTTCCGCGCACATTTCCCCGAAAAGTGCCACCTGACGTCGACGGATCGGGAG
ATCTCCCGATCCCCTATGGTGCACTCTCAGTACAATCTGCTCTGATGCCGCATAGTTAAGCCAGTATCTG
CTCCCTGCTTGTGTGTTGGAGGTCGCTGAGTAGTGCGCGAGCAAAATTTAAGCTACAACAAGGCAAGGCT
TGACCGACAATTGCATGAAGAATCTGCTTAGGGTTAGGCGTTTTGCGCTGCTTCGCGATGTA
Features (pLannotate 1.2.2; 24 found; start..end, strand, type, name):
     20..399     +  enhancer       CMV enhancer: human cytomegalovirus immediate early enhancer
    400..603     +  promoter       CMV promoter: human cytomegalovirus (CMV) immediate early promoter
    605..624     +  promoter       PLtetO-1 promoter (fragment): modified phage lambda PL promoter with tet operator sites (Lutz and Bujard, 1997)
    626..645     +  promoter       PLtetO-1 promoter (fragment): modified phage lambda PL promoter with tet operator sites (Lutz and Bujard, 1997)
    653..686     +  promoter       TRE3GV promoter (fragment): 3rd-generation Tet-responsive promoter that can be activated by binding of Tet-On® 3G, optimized for retroviral and lentiviral vectors
    821..845     +  protein_bind   attB1: mutant version of attB; recombination site for the Gateway® BP reaction BP Clonase™
    851..1387    +  CDS            PTRH2: PTH2_HUMAN - Also known as BIT1, PTH2. Experimental evidence at protein level: Swiss-Prot protein existence level 1. Promotes caspase-independent apoptosis by regulating the function of two transcriptional regulators, AES and TLE1. From Homo sapiens (Human).
   1395..1419    -  protein_bind   attB2: mutant version of attB; recombination site for the Gateway® BP reaction BP Clonase™
   1607..2566    +  CDS            birA: BIRA_ECOLI - Also known as bioR, dhbB. Experimental evidence at protein level: Swiss-Prot protein existence level 1. Acts both as a biotin--[acetyl-CoA-carboxylase] ligase and a biotin-operon repressor. In the presence of ATP, BirA activates biotin to form the BirA-biotinyl-5'-adenylate (BirA-bio-5'-AMP or holoBirA) complex. HoloBirA can either transfer the biotinyl moiety to the biotin carboxyl carrier protein (BCCP) subunit of acetyl-CoA carboxylase, or bind to the biotin operator site and inhibit transcription of the operon. From Escherichia coli (strain K12).
   2616..2840    +  polyA_signal   bGH poly(A) signal: bovine growth hormone polyadenylation signal
   2844..2865    +  promoter       SV40 promoter (fragment): SV40 enhancer and early promoter
   2886..3119    +  rep_origin     f1 ori (fragment) (sequence partly withheld): f1 bacteriophage origin of replication; arrow indicates direction of (+) strand synthesis
   3124..3171    +  protein_bind   FRT: FLP-mediated recombination occurs in the 8-bp core sequence TCTAGAAA (Turan and Bode, 2011). FLP recombinase from the Saccharomyces cerevisiae 2μ plasmid
   3179..4201    +  CDS            HygR: aminoglycoside phosphotransferase from E. coli; aph(4)-Ia; confers resistance to hygromycin
   4211..4336    +  CDS            ble (fragment): BLE_KLEPN - Experimental evidence at protein level: Swiss-Prot protein existence level 1. Binding protein with a strong affinity to the bleomycin family of antibiotics. Binds to CL990; an antimitotic-antibiotic compound. From Klebsiella pneumoniae.
   4331..4452    +  polyA_signal   SV40 poly(A) signal: SV40 polyadenylation signal
   4525..4541    -  protein_bind   lac operator: The lac repressor binds to the lac operator to inhibit transcription in E. coli. This inhibition can be relieved by adding lactose or isopropyl-β-D-thiogalactopyranoside (IPTG). lac repressor encoded by lacI
   4549..4579    -  promoter       lac promoter: promoter for the E. coli lac operon
   4594..4615    -  protein_bind   CAP binding site: CAP binding activates transcription in the presence of cAMP. E. coli catabolite activator protein
   4628..4720    -  CDS            lacI (fragment): lac repressor; lacI; The lac repressor binds to the lac operator to inhibit transcription in E. coli. This inhibition can be relieved by adding lactose or isopropyl-β-D-thiogalactopyranoside (IPTG).
   4903..5491    -  rep_origin     ori: high-copy-number ColE1/pMB1/pBR322/pUC origin of replication
   5662..6522    -  CDS            AmpR: β-lactamase; bla; confers resistance to ampicillin, carbenicillin, and related antibiotics
   6523..6627    -  promoter       AmpR promoter: bla
   6686..6738    -  misc_feature   bom (fragment): basis of mobility region from pBR322
