[The description below was written by a language model from this plasmid's Addgene catalogue record and pLannotate feature annotations shown in this document.]
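Description:
MAC_C_PTH2 is a mammalian expression plasmid built on the MAC-tag-C Gateway destination backbone, carrying the human PTRH2 open reading frame (also called PTH2 or BIT1) sourced from an hORFeome collection clone. It is maintained in E. coli through a high-copy ColE1/pUC-type origin and an ampicillin resistance gene. A partial f1 origin and leftover lac regulatory fragments are backbone remnants with no evident role in the payload.

Expression is driven by the CMV immediate early enhancer and promoter, directly followed by two short matches to tet operator-containing promoters. These most likely represent tandem tet operators, which would make transcription repressible by Tet repressor and inducible with tetracycline in suitable host cells. The PTRH2 coding sequence sits between attB1 and attB2 sites, consistent with Gateway recombination. Downstream lies a sequence related to E. coli BirA biotin ligase, followed by the bGH polyadenylation signal. This layout fits a C-terminal MAC-tag, described in the associated publication as compatible with both affinity purification mass spectrometry and BioID proximity biotinylation. The feature table annotates only the ligase portion, so any affinity or epitope elements in the unannotated stretch between attB2 and birA are not described in the record.

An FRT site immediately precedes a hygromycin resistance gene that has no complete annotated promoter of its own and ends in an SV40 polyadenylation signal. This arrangement is typical of FLP-mediated integration into a genomic FRT acceptor locus, where insertion activates hygromycin selection and yields isogenic stable lines. The stated purpose is MAC-tagged gene expression, here for mapping the protein interactions and subcellular neighbourhood of PTRH2.
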