Addgene plasmid #111674: MAC_C_PTH2
Purpose: MAC-tagged gene expression
Depositing lab: Markku Varjosalo. Depositing organization: University of Helsinki, Institute of Biotechnology. Publication: An AP-MS- and BioID-compatible MAC-tag enables comprehensive mapping of protein interactions and subcellular localizations. Liu X, Salokas K, Tamene F, Jiu Y, Weldatsadik RG, Ohman T, Varjosalo M. Nat Commun. 2018 Mar 22;9(1):1188. doi: 10.1038/s41467-018-03523-2. PubMed 29568061.
Backbone
  Vector backbone: MAC-tag-C
  Backbone manufacturer: Markku Varjosalo, Addgene plasmid #108077
  Vector type: Mammalian Expression
Growth in bacteria
  Bacterial resistance: Ampicillin, 100 μg/mL
  Growth temperature: 37°C
  Growth strain: DH5alpha
  Copy number: High Copy
Gene/Insert
  Gene/Insert name: PTH2 (alt name: PTRH2)
  Species: H. sapiens (human)
  Entrez Gene: PTRH2 (a.k.a. BIT1, CFAP37, CGI-147, IMNEPD, PTH, PTH 2, PTH2)
  Cloning method: Gateway Cloning
Terms and licenses: Academic/Nonprofit Terms; Industry Terms: Not Available to Industry
Depositor comments: CCSB-DFCI hORFeome collection(11083_B11)
How to cite: MAC_C_PTH2 was a gift from Markku Varjosalo (Addgene plasmid # 111674 ; http://n2t.net/addgene:111674 ; RRID:Addgene_111674)
